>Addgene plasmid #26196 | pAAV-FLEX-hGTB | depositor full sequence | sequence record 12314 | Author sequence
CTAAATTGTAAGCGTTAATATTTTGTTAAAATTCGCGTTAAATTTTTGTTAAATCAGCTCATTTTTTAAC
CAATAGGCCGAAATCGGCAAAATCCCTTATAAATCAAAAGAATAGACCGAGATAGGGTTGAGTGGCCGCT
ACAGGGCGCTCCCATTCGCCATTCAGGCTGCGCAACTGTTGGGAAGGGCGTTTCGGTGCGGGCCTCTTCG
CTATTACGCCAGCTGGCGAAAGGGGGATGTGCTGCAAGGCGATTAAGTTGGGTAACGCCAGGGTTTTCCC
AGTCACGACGTTGTAAAACGACGGCCAGTGAGCGCGACGTAATACGACTCACTATAGGGCGAATTGAAGG
AAGGCCGTCAAGGCCTAGGCGCGCCCTCGAGTTAATTAATTGGCCACTCCCTCTCTGCGCGCTCGCTCGC
TCACTGAGGCCGGGCGACCAAAGGTCGCCCGACGCCCGGGCTTTGCCCGGGCGGCCTCAGTGAGCGAGCG
AGCGCGCAGAGAGGGAGTGGCCAACTCCATCACTAGGGGTTCCTGGAGGGGTAACGTTGGCTCGACCCGG
GTACCGAGCTCGACTTTCACTTTTCTCTATCACTGATAGGGAGTGGTAAACTCGACTTTCACTTTTCTCT
ATCACTGATAGGGAGTGGTAAACTCGACTTTCACTTTTCTCTATCACTGATAGGGAGTGGTAAACTCGAC
TTTCACTTTTCTCTATCACTGATAGGGAGTGGTAAACTCGACTTTCACTTTTCTCTATCACTGATAGGGA
GTGGTAAACTCGACTTTCACTTTTCTCTATCACTGATAGGGAGTGGTAAACTCGACTTTCACTTTTCTCT
ATCACTGATAGGGAGTGGTAAAGGATCCCTCGACCTATATAAGCAGAGCTCGTTTAGTGAACCGTCAGAT
CGCCTGGAGACGCCATCCACGCTGTTTTGACCTCCATAGAAGACACCGGGACCGATCCAGCCTCCGCGGC
CCTGCAGGGCCGCCACCATGGCCATAACTTCGTATAAAGTATCCTATACGAAGTTATATCAAAATAGGAA
GACCAATGCTTCACCATCGACCCGAATTGCCAAGCATCACCATCGACCCATAACTTCGTATAATGTATGC
TATACGAAGTTATACTTCAACTAGTTCACAGTCTGGTCTCGCCGCCGCTCTTGTGGCTCTCCCAGCTGCT
GATGATCTTGCCGCTCTGGGGGGTCACGCTCACCTCTCTGCCGGTGCCTCTCAGGTTGTGCTGGGTGGGC
TCGCTTCTGTTCACTCTTCTGCAGCAGGTCATCAGGAAGATGATCAGCATCAGGGCGGTCAGGGCGCCGG
CGCTCAGCAGCACGTACTTGCCCCAGTTGGGCAGGCCCAGGTCCACGCCGCTCACCTGGTTGTGCACGTC
GGGCAGGTGCACCTCCACGAAGTCCTCGGCCTCGTCGCCGTCCTTGAACACGGTGCTGGGGTCGGCCAGG
GGGTGCACCAGGGGGATCACGCTGCTCTCCAGCAGCTCCATGTGCTGCTGCAGCAGGCTGCTCTGCATCT
CGGGGATCAGCACGTTGCCGTCGGGGCCCAGGATGATGCCGTTGAAGAACACGCCGTTCACGTGGGGGTG
GCATCTGCCGCCCACTCTCAGGCAGCCCTTGCTGGGCAGGATCTCGTTCCAGGTTCTCACGCTCTTGTAG
TGGGCGTCGGCCTCCATCAGGGTCTTGTTGAAGATGGTGTAGGCCTTGCCGAAGCCGGGCACCAGCTTTC
TCAGGTGGCTCAGTCTTCTGAAGCTCACGCTCTTGGTGGTCATGATGCTCTCCAGGGCGTCCAGGCACTC
CTCTCTCTTTCTCACCAGCTCCTCCACCACCAGGTGCTCGATCTCGTCGCTTCTGAAGTCGTGCAGGTTC
ACCAGCTTGTCGGGGGGGCACCACTTGGTCTCGTTGCTGGTCTGCATGCTCACCCAGGTGCCGTCCATCA
GTCTCAGGCCCAGCACGCCGCACAGCTTCAGCTTGCAGGCGCCCTTCAGGCTCTTGTACAGGCCTCTCTC
GTCCACGAAGCCGCAGGTCTCGCTGCCCTTGCTGGCTCTCTTGCCTCTGCTGTTGGTGAAGATGTCGCAG
CTCATGCCCAGTCTGGGGTTCTCGGGCATCCAGATGGTGTAGTCGTGGTTGGTGCTGCAGTAGGTGCTGC
TCACGGCCACGCCGCTGCACTTGCCGCTGGGGAACACTCTGCTGTGCAGGCTTCTGTCGTAGGGGTCCAG
GTCGGCCACGCTGGGGCTGATGATCACCAGGCTCTCCTTGGTGGTCTTCACGGTTCTCAGCCATCTGTAG
TCGGGGTAGGGGTTGTGCAGGCTCTCCTCGTATCTGGGGTCGCCGGCCATCTTCCAGTTGTAGGCGGCTC
TGCAGGCGTCGGGGGTGGGTCTGAAGTGCTTTCTCTTGAAGGTGGTGGTCACGTAGCCCACGAAGTTGGT
GTAGGTCTCGGCCTCGGTCACCACGCCGGTGCAGGTGAAGCCGTTCACCTTGATGGCCAGGATGTAGCCC
ACCTTCAGCTCCATGTAGCTGAAGCCGCTCAGGTTGGTGCAGCCCTCGTCCTCCACCACCAGGTTGTTGG
GGCAGCTCAGGTGGTGGATGTCGATGGGGCTCCAGGGGCCCAGCTTGTCGGGGATGGTGTAGATGGGGAA
CTTGCCGAAGCACAGGGGGAACACCAGCAGGGGCACGAACAGCAGGGCCTGGGGCACTCCGGAAGGACCG
GGGTTACTTTCAACATCGCCAGCGAGTTTCAACAAAGCGTAGTTAGTACATTGACCACTACCGCTAGCGG
AGAACAAGTCTGCCTGGCTCTTGTCAGGCACCAGCAGCTCCTTGGATGCGCTTTCAAGACTGAAGATGTC
AGACCTGCTTTTTGCTTTGGACTTCCCCCATGCAGCGATACCACCCACAGCTACCAGGCAGCACAGGAGC
ACTGCAGTGATCAGCATCCACATGCGGCCGTGATTCCTGGCTGGCAGAGCACGTCCAGGAGCAGGGGCAG
TGGGAGCCTCTGTGCCGTTGTCCGTGGGCACCGCGGGGATCGCGCTGGTCCCGCAGCCCCACTCGTCCCG
CCCGTCGTCGCAGTCGGGGTGTCCGTCGCACAGCCAGTCCTGCGGGTAACACTCCCCGTGGGCACCGGGC
GGCTCCGAGCAGCGGAACTGACCGGGGGGGCAACGGGACAAAGAACCGTTACCGGACCCGTTACCGGTCA
CGTTACCGGGCAGCAGCAGCAGCAGCAGCGCGGGCAGCAGCCGCGCATCGATTGGGCCAGGATTCTCCTC
GACGTCACCGCATGTTAGCAGACTTCCTCTGCCCTCTCCACTACCAAGCTTCTTGTACAGCTCGTCCATG
CCGAGAGTGATCCCGGCGGCGGTCACGAACTCCAGCAGGACCATGTGATCGCGCTTCTCGTTGGGGTCTT
TGCTCAGGGCGGACTGGGTGCTCAGGTAGTGGTTGTCGGGCAGCAGCACGGGGCCGTCGCCGATGGGGGT
GTTCTGCTGGTAGTGGTCGGCGAGCTGCACGCTGCCGTCCTCGATGTTGTGGCGGATCTTGAAGTTCACC
TTGATGCCGTTCTTCTGCTTGTCGGCCATGATATAGACGTTGTGGCTGTTGTAGTTGTACTCCAGCTTGT
GCCCCAGGATGTTGCCGTCCTCCTTGAAGTCGATGCCCTTCAGCTCGATGCGGTTCACCAGGGTGTCGCC
CTCGAACTTCACCTCGGCGCGGGTCTTGTAGTTGCCGTCGTCCTTGAAGAAGATGGTGCGCTCCTGGACG
TAGCCTTCGGGCATGGCGGACTTGAAGAAGTCGTGCTGCTTCATGTGGTCGGGGTAGCGGCTGAAGCACT
GCACGCCGTAGGTCAGGGTGGTCACGAGGGTGGGCCAGGGCACGGGCAGCTTGCCGGTGGTGCAGATGAA
CTTCAGGGTCAGCTTGCCGTAGGTGGCATCGCCCTCGCCCTCGCCGGACACGCTGAACTTGTGGCCGTTT
ACGTCGCCGTCCAGCTCGACCAGGATGGGCACCACCCCGGTGAACAGCTCCTCGCCCTTGCTCACCTCGA
GTGGGTTGGACTCCACGTCTCCCGCCAACTTGAGAAGGTCAAAATTCAAAGTCTGTTTCACACCACTACC
ACGCGTCAGCATATCCAGGTCAAAATCATCAAGTGCATCAGCAGGGAGCATGTCCAAATCAAAGTCATCC
AGGGCATCAGCAGGCAGCATGTCCAGGTCAAAATCATCCAAGGCATCAGCAGGCACGTGCTTTCTCTTTT
TGGGCACGTGAGAGCCAGACTCACATTTCAGCTGCTTTTCCAGGCCACAGATGATCAGTTCCAGGCCAAA
AAGGAATGCAGGCTCAGCCCCTTGGTGGTCAAACAACTCAATAGCTTGCCGCAGCAGTGGTGGCATGGAG
TCAGTGGTGGGGGTCTCCCTCTCCTCCTTGGCAACTTGGTGCTCCTGGTCCTCCAGCACACAGCCCAAGG
TGAAGTGGCCCACAGCAGAGAGGGCATACAAGGCATTTTCCAGGGAGAAGCCTTGTTGGCACAGGAATGC
CAGCTGGTTCTCCAGGGTCTCATACTGCTTCTCTGTAGGCCTGGTGCCCAAGTGAACTTTGGCACCATCC
CGGTGGGAGAGCAAGGCACATCTGAAGCTCTTGGCATTGTTCCTCAGGAAGTCCTGCCAGGACTCCCCTT
CCAGAGGGCAGAAGTGGGTGTGGTGCCTGTCCAACATCTCAATGGCCAGGGCATCAAGCAGAGCCCTCTT
GTTCTTCACATGCCAGTACAGGGTAGGCTGCTCCACACCCAGCTTCTGGGCCAGCTTCCTGGTGGTCAAG
CCCTCAATGCCAACTTCATTCAGGAGCTCCAAGGCAGAGTTGATGACTTTGCTCTTGTCCAGTCTGGAAG
TGTCGACGCATAACTTCGTATAGGATACTTTATACGAAGTTATCTTTGGGATTCTTCCTATTTTGATCCA
AGCATCACCATCGACCCTCTAGTCCAGATCTCACCATCGACCCATAACTTCGTATAGCATACATTATACG
AAGTTATGTCCCTCGAAGAGGTTCGAATTCCAGACATGATAAGATACATTGATGAGTTTGGACAAACCAC
AACTAGAATGCAGTGAAAAAAATGCTTTATTTGTGAAATTTGTGATGCTATTGCTTTATTTGTAACCATT
ATAAGCTGCAATAAACAAGTTAACAACAACAATTGCATTCATTTTATGTTTCAGGTTCAGGGGGAGATGT
GGGAGGTTTTTTAAAGCAAGTAAAACCTCTACAAATGTGGTATCTAGAATTAACTACAAGGAACCCCTAG
TGATGGAGTTGGCCACTCCCTCTCTGCGCGCTCGCTCGCTCACTGAGGCCGGGCGACCAAAGGTCGCCCG
ACGCCCGGGCTTTGCCCGGGCGGCCTCAGTGAGCGAGCGAGCGCGCAGAGAGGGAGTGGCCAAGCGGCCG
CTTGGATCCCAGAATTCTAGGTACCTCTTAATTAACTGGCCTCATGGGCCTTCCTTTCACTGCCCGCTTT
CCAGTCGGGAAACCTGTCGTGCCAGCTGCATTAACATGGTCATAGCTGTTTCCTTGCGTATTGGGCGCTC
TCCGCTTCCTCGCTCACTGACTCGCTGCGCTCGGTCGTTCGGGTAAAGCCTGGGGTGCCTAATGAGCAAA
AGGCCAGCAAAAGGCCAGGAACCGTAAAAAGGCCGCGTTGCTGGCGTTTTTCCATAGGCTCCGCCCCCCT
GACGAGCATCACAAAAATCGACGCTCAAGTCAGAGGTGGCGAAACCCGACAGGACTATAAAGATACCAGG
CGTTTCCCCCTGGAAGCTCCCTCGTGCGCTCTCCTGTTCCGACCCTGCCGCTTACCGGATACCTGTCCGC
CTTTCTCCCTTCGGGAAGCGTGGCGCTTTCTCATAGCTCACGCTGTAGGTATCTCAGTTCGGTGTAGGTC
GTTCGCTCCAAGCTGGGCTGTGTGCACGAACCCCCCGTTCAGCCCGACCGCTGCGCCTTATCCGGTAACT
ATCGTCTTGAGTCCAACCCGGTAAGACACGACTTATCGCCACTGGCAGCAGCCACTGGTAACAGGATTAG
CAGAGCGAGGTATGTAGGCGGTGCTACAGAGTTCTTGAAGTGGTGGCCTAACTACGGCTACACTAGAAGA
ACAGTATTTGGTATCTGCGCTCTGCTGAAGCCAGTTACCTTCGGAAAAAGAGTTGGTAGCTCTTGATCCG
GCAAACAAACCACCGCTGGTAGCGGTGGTTTTTTTGTTTGCAAGCAGCAGATTACGCGCAGAAAAAAAGG
ATCTCAAGAAGATCCTTTGATCTTTTCTACGGGGTCTGACGCTCAGTGGAACGAAAACTCACGTTAAGGG
ATTTTGGTCATGAGATTATCAAAAAGGATCTTCACCTAGATCCTTTTAAATTAAAAATGAAGTTTTAAAT
CAATCTAAAGTATATATGAGTAAACTTGGTCTGACAGTTATTAGAAAAATTCATCCAGCAGACGATAAAA
CGCAATACGCTGGCTATCCGGTGCCGCAATGCCATACAGCACCAGAAAACGATCCGCCCATTCGCCGCCC
AGTTCTTCCGCAATATCACGGGTGGCCAGCGCAATATCCTGATAACGATCCGCCACGCCCAGACGGCCGC
AATCAATAAAGCCGCTAAAACGGCCATTTTCCACCATAATGTTCGGCAGGCACGCATCACCATGGGTCAC
CACCAGATCTTCGCCATCCGGCATGCTCGCTTTCAGACGCGCAAACAGCTCTGCCGGTGCCAGGCCCTGA
TGTTCTTCATCCAGATCATCCTGATCCACCAGGCCCGCTTCCATACGGGTACGCGCACGTTCAATACGAT
GTTTCGCCTGATGATCAAACGGACAGGTCGCCGGGTCCAGGGTATGCAGACGACGCATGGCATCCGCCAT
AATGCTCACTTTTTCTGCCGGCGCCAGATGGCTAGACAGCAGATCCTGACCCGGCACTTCGCCCAGCAGC
AGCCAATCACGGCCCGCTTCGGTCACCACATCCAGCACCGCCGCACACGGAACACCGGTGGTGGCCAGCC
AGCTCAGACGCGCCGCTTCATCCTGCAGCTCGTTCAGCGCACCGCTCAGATCGGTTTTCACAAACAGCAC
CGGACGACCCTGCGCGCTCAGACGAAACACCGCCGCATCAGAGCAGCCAATGGTCTGCTGCGCCCAATCA
TAGCCAAACAGACGTTCCACCCACGCTGCCGGGCTACCCGCATGCAGGCCATCCTGTTCAATCATACTCT
TCCTTTTTCAATATTATTGAAGCATTTATCAGGGTTATTGTCTCATGAGCGGATACATATTTGAATGTAT
TTAGAAAAATAAACAAATAGGGGTTCCGCGCACATTTCCCCGAAAAGTGCCAC
Features (pLannotate 1.2.2; 26 found; start..end, strand, type, name):
      3..134     -  rep_origin     M13 ori (fragment): M13 bacteriophage origin of replication; arrow indicates direction of (+) strand synthesis
    155..311     -  CDS            lacZα (fragment): LacZα fragment of β-galactosidase; lacZ fragment
    320..338     +  promoter       T7 promoter: promoter for bacteriophage T7 RNA polymerase
    390..499     +  repeat_region  AAV2 ITR (fragment): inverted terminal repeat of adeno-associated virus serotype 2 inverted
    556..573     -  misc_feature   MCS (fragment): pUC18/19 multiple cloning site
    584..854     -  protein_bind   tetracycline response element: contains seven copies of the tetracycline operator tetO tetracycline repressor TetR
    874..919     +  promoter       TRE3GV promoter (fragment): 3rd-generation Tet-responsive promoter that can be activated by binding of Tet-On® 3G, optimized for retroviral and lentiviral vectors
   1004..1037    -  protein_bind   lox2272: Cre-mediated recombination occurs in the 8-bp core sequence (GGATACTT). lox2272 sites are compatible with each other, but incompatible with loxP or loxN sites (Lee and Saito, 1988). Cre recombinase
   1100..1133    -  protein_bind   loxP: Cre-mediated recombination occurs in the 8-bp core sequence (GCATACAT). Cre recombinase
   1149..2717    -  CDS            G: GLYCO_RABVS - Experimental evidence at protein level: Swiss-Prot protein existence level 1. Attaches the virus to host cellular receptor, inducing endocytosis of the virion. In the endosome, the acidic pH induces conformational changes in the glycoprotein trimer, which trigger fusion between virus and cell membrane. There is convincing in vitro evidence that the muscular form of the nicotinic acetylcholine receptor (nAChR), the neuronal cell adhesion molecule (NCAM), and the p75 neurotrophin receptor (p75NTR) bind glycoprotein and thereby facilitate rabies virus entry into cells (By similarity
   2799..3266    -  CDS            RSVR_COTJA: Experimental evidence at protein level: Swiss-Prot protein existence level 1. Responsible for susceptibility to the retrovirus subgroup A Rous sarcoma virus. From Coturnix japonica (Japanese quail) (Coturnix coturnix japonica).
   3342..4055    -  CDS            EGFP: EGFP is a basic (constitutively fluorescent) green fluorescent protein published in 1996, derived from Aequorea victoria. It is reported to be a rapidly-maturing weak dimer with moderate acid sensitivity.
   4063..4121    -  CDS            F2A (fragment): 2A peptide from foot-and-mouth disease virus polyprotein Eukaryotic ribosomes fail to insert a peptide bond between the Gly and Pro residues, yielding separate polypeptides.
   4137..4160    -  CDS            VP160 (fragment): 10 tandem repeats of the minimal activation domain of herpes simplex virus VP16 (Cheng et al., 2013)
   4176..4201    -  CDS            VP64 (fragment): tetrameric repeat of the minimal activation domain of herpes simplex virus VP16 (Beerli et al., 1998)
   4281..4898    -  CDS            TetR: tetracycline repressor TetR; synthetic gene; TetR binds to the tetracycline operator tetO to inhibit transcription. This inhibition can be relieved by adding tetracycline or doxycycline.
   4910..4943    +  protein_bind   lox2272: Cre-mediated recombination occurs in the 8-bp core sequence (GGATACTT). lox2272 sites are compatible with each other, but incompatible with loxP or loxN sites (Lee and Saito, 1988). Cre recombinase
   5014..5047    +  protein_bind   loxP: Cre-mediated recombination occurs in the 8-bp core sequence (GCATACAT). Cre recombinase
   5080..5201    -  polyA_signal   SV40 poly(A) signal: SV40 polyadenylation signal
   5224..5293    -  CDS            large T antigen (fragment): large T antigen from SV40 (simian virus 40)
   5309..5438    +  repeat_region  AAV2 ITR (fragment): inverted terminal repeat of adeno-associated virus serotype 2 inverted
   5517..5564    -  CDS            lacI (fragment): lac repressor; lacI; The lac repressor binds to the lac operator to inhibit transcription in E. coli. This inhibition can be relieved by adding lactose or isopropyl-β-D-thiogalactopyranoside (IPTG).
   5601..5641    -  rep_origin     RSF ori (fragment): Plasmids containing the RSF 1030 origin of replication can be propagated in E. coli cells that contain additional plasmids with compatible origins.
   5719..6307    -  rep_origin     ori: high-copy-number ColE1/pMB1/pBR322/pUC origin of replication
   6481..7275    -  CDS            NeoR/KanR: aminoglycoside phosphotransferase confers resistance to neomycin, kanamycin, and G418 (Geneticin®)
   7276..7380    -  promoter       AmpR promoter: bla
