[The description below was written by a language model from this plasmid's Addgene catalogue record and pLannotate feature annotations shown in this document.]
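Description:
pAAV-FLEX-hGTB is an adeno-associated virus transfer plasmid of about 7.4 kb built on a synthetic pAAV backbone. It carries a Cre-dependent, tetracycline-regulated helper cassette for rabies-based monosynaptic circuit tracing. The bacterial portion contains a high-copy ColE1/pUC-type origin and a kanamycin resistance gene (aminoglycoside phosphotransferase) driven by the AmpR promoter, along with remnants of lacZα, an M13 origin and a T7 promoter. Two AAV2 inverted terminal repeats flank the payload so that it can be packaged into recombinant AAV particles. The record specifies a recombination-deficient strain (Stbl3) for propagation, which is typical for ITR-containing plasmids.

Between the ITRs, a tetracycline response element with seven tetO copies and a minimal Tet-responsive promoter sit upstream of a FLEX switch made of paired lox2272 and loxP sites in opposing orientations. The roughly 4.1 kb coding cassette lies inverted relative to the promoter, and an SV40 polyadenylation signal is annotated beyond the downstream lox sites. Cre recombination flips the cassette and locks it into the sense orientation, restricting expression to Cre-expressing cells.

The cassette encodes a codon-optimized Tet transactivator (TetR fused to VP16-derived activation repeats), EGFP, the avian TVA receptor and the rabies B19 glycoprotein. According to the record, the F2A element between tTA and EGFP has its cleavage site deleted, so these two are made as an htTA-EGFP fusion. How TVA and the glycoprotein are separated from it is not annotated. Because tTA is itself under TRE control, expression should be self-amplifying once the cassette is inverted. TVA permits infection by EnvA-pseudotyped, glycoprotein-deleted rabies virus. The supplied glycoprotein complements that virus so it can spread to presynaptic partners, while EGFP marks the starter cells.
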