Addgene plasmid #26196: pAAV-FLEX-hGTB
Depositing lab: Edward Callaway. Depositing organization: Salk Institute for Biological Studies. Publication: Monosynaptic circuit tracing in vivo through Cre-dependent targeting and complementation of modified rabies virus. Wall NR, Wickersham IR, Cetin A, De La Parra M, Callaway EM. Proc Natl Acad Sci U S A. 2010 Dec 14;107(50):21848-53. doi: 10.1073/pnas.1011756107 PubMed 21115815.
Backbone
  Vector backbone: pAAV
  Backbone manufacturer: Mr. Gene
  Backbone size w/o insert (bp): 3300
  Vector type: AAV, Cre/Lox ; Adeno-associated virus
Growth in bacteria
  Bacterial resistance: Kanamycin, 50 μg/mL
  Growth temperature: 37°C
  Growth strain: Stbl3
  Growth instructions: Invitrogen One Shot Stbl3 chemically competent cells
  Copy number: Unknown
Gene/Insert
  Gene/Insert name: Tet transactivator, enhanced green fluorescent protein, TVA, rabies B19 glycoprotein (alt names: tTA, itTA, htTA, GFP, eGFP; tv-a; B19G, RG)
  Species: H. sapiens (human), M. musculus (mouse)
  Insert size (bp): 4100
  Mutation: F2A has 2A cleavage site deleted, producing htTA-eGFP fusion. tTA, TVA, and B19G are all mammalian codon optimized
  Cloning method: Restriction Enzyme; 5′ cloning site SbfI (not destroyed); 3′ cloning site BstBI (not destroyed)
  Sequencing primers: 5′ LNCX primer
Terms and licenses: Academic/Nonprofit Terms; Industry Terms: Not Available to Industry
How to cite: pAAV-FLEX-hGTB was a gift from Edward Callaway (Addgene plasmid # 26196 ; http://n2t.net/addgene:26196 ; RRID:Addgene_26196)
