>Addgene plasmid #26196 | pAAV-FLEX-hGTB | addgene partial sequence | sequence record 39830 | LNCX 5'-AGCTCGTTTAGTGAACCGTCAGATC-3'
TTTGACCTCCATAGAAGACACCGGGACCGATCCAGCCTCCGCGGCCCTGCAGGGCCGCCACCATGGCCAT
AACTTCGTATAAAGTATCCTATACGAAGTTATATCAAAATAGGAAGACCAATGCTTCACCATCGACCCGA
ATTGCCAAGCATCACCATCGACCCATAACTTCGTATAATGTATGCTATACGAAGTTATACTTCAACTAGT
TCACAGTCTGGTCTCGCCGCCGCTCTTGTGGCTCTCCCAGCTGCTGATGATCTTGCCGCTCTGGGGGGTC
ACGCTCACCTCTCTGCCGGTGCCTCTCAGGTTGTGCTGGGTGGGCTCGCTTCTGTTCACTCTTCTGCAGC
AGGTCATCAGGAAGATGATCAGCATCAGGGCGGTCAGGGCGCCGGCGCTCAGCAGCACGTACTTGCCCCA
GTTGGGCAGGCCCAGGTCCACGCCGCTCACCTGGTTGTGCACGTCGGGCAGGTGCACCTCCACGAAGTCC
TCGGCCTCGTCGCCGTCCTTGAACACGGTGCTGGGGTCGGCCAGGGGGTGCACCAGGGGGATCACGCTGC
TCTCCAGCAGCTCCATGTGCTGCTGCAGCAGGCTGCTCTGCATCTCGGGGATCAGCACGTTGCCGTCGGG
GCCCAGGATGATGCCGTTGAAGAACACGCCGTTCACGTGGGGGTGGCATCTGCCGCCCACTCTCAGGCAG
CCCTTGCTGGGCAGGATCTCGTTCCAGGTTCTCACGCTCTTGTAGTGGGCGTCGGCCTCCATCAGGGTCT
TGTTGAAGATGGTGTAGGCCTTGCCGAAGCCGGGCACCAGCTTTCTCAGGTGGCTCAGTCTTCTGAAGCT
CACGCTCTTGGTGGTCATGATGCTCTC
