>Addgene plasmid #26196 | pAAV-FLEX-hGTB | addgene partial sequence | sequence record 39831 | EGFP-C 5'-CATGGTCCTGCTGGAGTTCGTG-3'
ACGAGCTGTACAAGAAGCTTGGTAGTGGAGAGGGCAGAGGAAGTCTGCTAACATGCGGTGACGTCGAGGA
GAATCCTGGCCCAATCGATGCGCGGCTGCTGCCCGCGCTGCTGCTGCTGCTGCTGCCCGGTAACGTGACC
GGTAACGGGTCCGGTAACGGTTCTTTGTCCCGTTGCCCCCCCGGTCAGTTCCGCTGCTCGGAGCCGCCCG
GTGCCCACGGGGAGTGTTACCCGCAGGACTGGCTGTGCGACGGACACCCCGACTGCGACGACGGGCGGGA
CGAGTGGGGCTGCGGGACCAGCGCGATCCCCGCGGTGCCCACGGACAACGGCACAGAGGCTCCCACTGCC
CCTGCTCCTGGACGTGCTCTGCCAGCCAGGAATCACGGCCGCATGTGGATGCTGATCACTGCAGTGCTCC
TGTGCTGCCTGGTAGCTGTGGGTGGTATCGCTGCATGGGGGAAGTCCAAAGCAAAAAGCAGGTCTGACAT
CTTCAGTCTTGAAAGCGCATCCAAGGAGCTGCTGGTGCCTGACAAGAGCCAGGCAGACTTGTTCTCCGCT
AGCGGTAGTGGTCAATGTACTAACTACGCTTTGTTGAAACTCGCTGGCGATGTTGAAAGTAACCCCGGTC
CTTCCGGAGTGCCCCAGGCCCTGCTGTTCGTGCCCCTGCTGGTGTTCCCCCTGTGCTTCGGCAAGTTCCC
CATCTACACCATCCCCGACAAGCTGGGCCCCTGGAGCCCCATCGACATCCACCACCTGAGCTGCCCCAAC
AACCTGGTG
