>Addgene plasmid #26196 | pAAV-FLEX-hGTB | addgene partial sequence | sequence record 39832 | EGFP-N 5'-CGTCGCCGTCCAGCTCGACCAG-3'
CCTTGCTCACCTCGAGTGGGTTGGACTCCACGTCTCCCGCCAACTTGAGAAGGTCAAAATTCAAAGTCTG
TTTCACACCACTACCACGCGTCAGCATATCCAGGTCAAAATCATCAAGTGCATCAGCAGGGAGCATGTCC
AAATCAAAGTCATCCAGGGCATCAGCAGGCAGCATGTCCAGGTCAAAATCATCCAAGGCATCAGCAGGCA
CGTGCTTTCTCTTTTTGGGCACGTGAGAGCCAGACTCACATTTCAGCTGCTTTTCCAGGCCACAGATGAT
CAGTTCCAGGCCAAAAAGGAATGCAGGCTCAGCCCCTTGGTGGTCAAACAACTCAATAGCTTGCCGCAGC
AGTGGTGGCATGGAGTCAGTGGTGGGGGTCTCCCTCTCCTCCTTGGCAACTTGGTGCTCCTGGTCCTCCA
GCACACAGCCCAAGGTGAAGTGGCCCACAGCAGAGAGGGCATACAAGGCATTTTCCAGGGAGAAGCCTTG
TTGGCACAGGAATGCCAGCTGGTTCTCCAGGGTCTCATACTGCTTCTCTGTAGGCCTGGTGCCCAAGTGA
ACTTTGGCACCATCCCGGTGGGAGAGCAAGGCACATCTGAAGCTCTTGGCATTGTTCCTCAGGAAGTCCT
GCCAGGACTCCCCTTCCAGAGGGCAGAAGTGGGTGTGGTGCCTGTCCAACATCTCAATGGCCAGGGCATC
AAGCAGAGCCCTCTTGTTCTTCACATGCCAGTACAGGGTAGGCTGCTCCACACCCAGCTTCTGGGCCAGC
TTCCTG
